>Addgene plasmid #39402 | TAL2044 | depositor partial sequence | sequence record 49704 | TAL2044 sequence 1334 bps
GAACCTGACCCCAGACCAGGTAGTCGCAATCGCGAACAATAATGGGGGAAAGCAAGCCCTGGAAACCGTG
CAAAGGTTGTTGCCGGTCCTTTGTCAAGACCACGGCCTTACACCGGAGCAAGTCGTGGCCATTGCATCCC
ACGACGGTGGCAAACAGGCTCTTGAGACGGTTCAGAGACTTCTCCCAGTTCTCTGTCAAGCCCACGGGCT
GACTCCCGATCAAGTTGTAGCGATTGCGTCGCATGACGGAGGGAAACAAGCATTGGAGACTGTCCAACGG
CTCCTTCCCGTGTTGTGTCAAGCCCACGGTTTGACGCCTGCACAAGTGGTCGCCATCGCCAGCCATGATG
GCGGTAAGCAGGCGCTGGAAACAGTACAGCGCCTGCTGCCTGTACTGTGCCAGGATCATGGACTGACCCC
AGACCAGGTAGTCGCAATCGCGAACAATAATGGGGGAAAGCAAGCCCTGGAAACCGTGCAAAGGTTGTTG
CCGGTCCTTTGTCAAGACCACGGCCTTACACCGGAGCAAGTCGTGGCCATTGCAAGCAACATCGGTGGCA
AACAGGCTCTTGAGACGGTTCAGAGACTTCTCCCAGTTCTCTGTCAAGCCCACGGGCTGACTCCCGATCA
AGTTGTAGCGATTGCGTCGAACATTGGAGGGAAACAAGCATTGGAGACTGTCCAACGGCTCCTTCCCGTG
TTGTGTCAAGCCCACGGTTTGACGCCTGCACAAGTGGTCGCCATCGCCAACAACAACGGCGGTAAGCAGG
CGCTGGAAACAGTACAGCGCCTGCTGCCTGTACTGTGCCAGGATCATGGACTGACCCCAGACCAGGTAGT
CGCAATCGCGAACAATAATGGGGGAAAGCAAGCCCTGGAAACCGTGCAAAGGTTGTTGCCGGTCCTTTGT
CAAGACCACGGCCTTACACCGGAGCAAGTCGTGGCCATTGCATCCCACGACGGTGGCAAACAGGCTCTTG
AGACGGTTCAGAGACTTCTCCCAGTTCTCTGTCAAGCCCACGGGCTGACTCCCGATCAAGTTGTAGCGAT
TGCGTCCAACGGTGGAGGGAAACAAGCATTGGAGACTGTCCAACGGCTCCTTCCCGTGTTGTGTCAAGCC
CACGGTTTGACGCCTGCACAAGTGGTCGCCATCGCCTCCAATATTGGCGGTAAGCAGGCGCTGGAAACAG
TACAGCGCCTGCTGCCTGTACTGTGCCAGGATCATGGACTGACCCCAGACCAGGTAGTCGCAATCGCGTC
ACATGACGGGGGAAAGCAAGCCCTGGAAACCGTGCAAAGGTTGTTGCCGGTCCTTTGTCAAGACCACGGC
CTGA
