>Addgene plasmid #39402 | TAL2044 | addgene partial sequence | sequence record 52634 | JDS-TALEN-F 5'-TAGGGGTCGGTAAACAGTGG-3'
ACTGTGGCGGGTGAGCTTAGGGGGCCTCCGCTCCAGCTCGACACCGGGCAGCTGCTGAAGATCGCGAAGA
GAGGGGGAGTAACAGCGGTAGAGGCAGTGCACGCCTGGCGCAATGCGCTCACCGGGGCCCCCTTGAACCT
GACCCCAGACCAGGTAGTCGCAATCGCGAACAATAATGGGGGAAAGCAAGCCCTGGAAACCGTGCAAAGG
TTGTTGCCGGTCCTTTGTCGAGACCACGGCCTTACACCGGAGCAAGTCGTGGCCATTGCATCCCACGACG
GTGGCAAACAGGCTCTTGAGACGGTTCAGAGACTTCTCCCAGTTCTCTGTCAAGCCCACGGGCTGACTCC
CGATCAAGTTGTAGCGATTGCGTCGCATGACGGAGGGAAACAAGCATTGGAGACTGTCCAACGGCTCCTT
CCCGTGTTGTGTCAAGCCCACGGTTTGACGCCTGCACAAGTGGTCGCCATCGCCAGCCATGATGGCGGTA
AGCAGGCGCTGGAAACAGTACAGCGCCTGCTGCCTGTACTGTGCCAGGATCATGGACTGACCCCAGACCA
GGTAGTCGCAATCGCGAACAATAATGGGGGAAAGCAAGCCCTGGAAACCGTGCAAAGGTTGTTGCCGGTC
CTTTGTCAAGACCACGGCCTTACACCGGAGCAAGTCGTGGCCATTGCAAGCAACATCGGTGGCAAACAGG
CTCTTGAGACGGTTCAGAGACTTCTCCCAGTTCTCTGTCAAGCCCACGGGCTGACTCCCGATCAAGTTGT
AGCGATTGCGTCGAACATTGGAGGGAAACAAGCATTGGAGACTGTCCAACGGCTCCTTCCCGTGTTGTGT
CAAGCCCACGGTTTGACGCCTGCACAAGTGGTCGCCATCGCCAACAACAACGGCGGTAAGCAGGCGCTGG
