>Addgene plasmid #39402 | TAL2044 | addgene partial sequence | sequence record 56625 | JDS-TALEN-F 5'-TAGGGGTCGGTAAACAGTGG-3'
TGTGGCGGGTGAGCTTAGGGGGCCTCCGCTCCAGCTCGACACCGGGCAGCTGCTGAAGATCGCGAAGAGA
GGGGGAGTAACAGCGGTAGAGGCAGTGCACGCCTGGCGCAATGCGCTCACCGGGGCCCCCTTGAACCTGA
CCCCAGACCAGGTAGTCGCAATCGCGAACAATAATGGGGGAAAGCAAGCCCTGGAAACCGTGCAAAGGTT
GTTGCCGGTCCTTTGTCAAGACCACGGCCTTACACCGGAGCAAGTCGTGGCCATTGCATCCCACGACGGT
GGCAAACAGGCTCTTGAGACGGTTCAGAGACTTCTCCCAGTTCTCTGTCAAGCCCACGGGCTGACTCCCG
ATCAAGTTGTAGCGATTGCGTCGCATGACGGAGGGAAACAAGCATTGGAGACTGTCCAACGGCTCCTTCC
CGTGTTGTGTCAAGCCCACGGTTTGACGCCTGCACAAGTGGTCGCCATCGCCAGCCATGATGGCGGTAAG
CAGGCGCTGGAAACAGTACAGCGCCTGCTGCCTGTACTGTGCCAGGATCATGGACTGACCCCAGACCAGG
TAGTCGCAATCGCGAACAATAATGGGGGAAAGCAAGCCCTGGAAACCGTGCAAAGGTTGTTGCCGGTCCT
TTGTCAAGACCACGGCCTTACACCGGAGCAAGTCGTGGCCATTGCAAGCAACATCGGTGGCAAACAGGCT
CTTGAGACGGTTCAGAGACTTCTCCCAGTTCTCTGTCAAGCCCACGGGCTGACTCCCGATCAAGTTGTAG
CGATTGCGTCGAACATTGGAGGGAAACAAGCATTGGAGACTGTCCAACGGCTCCTTCCCGTGTTGTGTCA
AGCCCACGGTTTGACGCCTGCACAAGTGGTCGCCATCGCCAACAACAACGGC
