[The description below was written by a language model from this plasmid's Addgene catalogue record.]
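Description:
TAL2044 is a mammalian expression plasmid encoding the left-hand monomer of a TALE nuclease pair directed against the eGFP reporter gene (insert name eGFP-TALEN-23-Left). It is built on the JDS74 TALEN backbone, a vector of about 6.4 kb, into which a roughly 1.3 kb array of TAL effector repeats was inserted through BsmBI sites that were destroyed during cloning. The plasmid is maintained at high copy in E. coli under ampicillin selection. No feature table accompanies the record, so the origin of replication and other backbone elements, such as the polyadenylation signal, are not stated.

Expression is driven by the CMV promoter. The vector type is also listed as "T7", suggesting that a T7 promoter is available for in vitro transcription of the TALEN mRNA. The backbone supplies an N-terminal 3X FLAG tag for detection and a C-terminal wild-type FokI nuclease domain, so the cloned repeat array is expressed in frame as a complete TALEN monomer. Because FokI cleaves only as a dimer, this construct is meant to be co-delivered with a matching right-hand TALEN that binds the opposite strand nearby. The pair then makes a double-strand break in the spacer between the two binding sites. The recorded species is human, although the target named in the insert is eGFP.

The plasmid comes from a set of TALENs made by the FLASH assembly method for high-throughput genome editing, where eGFP-targeted nucleases would typically be scored by disruption of a reporter. The depositor notes that the repetitive TALE array is prone to recombination and recommends verifying the plasmid by diagnostic restriction digest before use.
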