Addgene plasmid #39402: TAL2044
Depositing lab: Keith Joung. Depositing organization: Massachusetts General Hospital. Publication: FLASH assembly of TALENs for high-throughput genome editing. Reyon D, Tsai SQ, Khayter C, Foden JA, Sander JD, Joung JK. Nat Biotechnol. 2012 Apr 8. doi: 10.1038/nbt.2170. PubMed 22484455.
Backbone
  Vector backbone: JDS74
  Backbone manufacturer: Joung lab (Addgene Plasmid # 32288)
  Backbone size w/o insert (bp): 6447
  Vector type: Mammalian Expression ; T7
Growth in bacteria
  Bacterial resistance: Ampicillin, 100 μg/mL
  Growth temperature: 37°C
  Growth strain: XL1 Blue
  Copy number: High Copy
Gene/Insert
  Gene/Insert name: eGFP-TALEN-23-Left
  Species: H. sapiens (human)
  Insert size (bp): 1334
  Promoter: CMV
  Tag / fusion protein: 3X Flag (N terminal on backbone); WT FOKI (C terminal on backbone)
  Cloning method: Restriction Enzyme; 5′ cloning site BsmBI (destroyed during cloning); 3′ cloning site BsmBI (destroyed during cloning)
  Sequencing primers: 5′ CMV-F
Terms and licenses: Academic/Nonprofit Terms; Industry Terms: Not Available to Industry
Depositor comments: Target binding site: TGCCCGAAGGCTACG To reduce the chance of recombination in this plasmid, do not grow in liquid culture for more than 12-14 hours. It is strongly recommended that users perform a diagnostic digest to verify this plasmid prior to use. For example, a double digest of the plasmid with BamHI and KpnI should result in two bands at 2kb and 5.8kb
How to cite: TAL2044 was a gift from Keith Joung (Addgene plasmid # 39402 ; http://n2t.net/addgene:39402 ; RRID:Addgene_39402)
